Addgene plasmid #37377: porcupine
Depositing lab: Norbert Perrimon. Depositing organization: Harvard Medical School. Publication: The segment polarity gene porcupine encodes a putative multitransmembrane protein involved in Wingless processing. Kadowaki T, Wilder E, Klingensmith J, Zachary K, Perrimon N. Genes Dev. 1996 Dec 15;10(24):3116-28. 10.1101/gad.10.24.3116 PubMed 8985181.
Backbone
  Vector backbone: pNB40
Growth in bacteria
  Bacterial resistance: Ampicillin, 100 μg/mL
  Growth temperature: 37°C
  Growth strain: DH5alpha
  Copy number: Unknown
Gene/Insert
  Gene/Insert name: porcupine (alt name: porc)
  Species: D. melanogaster (fly)
  Entrez Gene: por (a.k.a. Dmel_CG6205, 15175, CG6205, Dmel\CG6205, Porc, dmPorc, l(1)17Ac, poc, porc)
  Cloning method: Unknown
  Sequencing primers: 5′ SP6; 3′ T7
Terms and licenses: Academic/Nonprofit Terms; Industry Terms: Not Available to Industry
Depositor comments: Perrimon Lab plasmid #124
How to cite: porcupine was a gift from Norbert Perrimon (Addgene plasmid # 37377 ; http://n2t.net/addgene:37377 ; RRID:Addgene_37377)
