[The description below was written by a language model from this plasmid's Addgene catalogue record.]
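Description:
The porcupine plasmid carries the Drosophila melanogaster segment polarity gene porcupine (porc, also annotated as por or CG6205) in the pNB40 vector backbone. It is maintained in E. coli under ampicillin selection. The record does not state the copy number, the origin of replication or the cloning method used to introduce the insert. The listed sequencing primers are SP6 on the 5′ side and T7 on the 3′ side, which indicates that the insert is flanked by these two bacteriophage promoter sequences. Such an arrangement commonly allows in vitro transcription of sense or antisense RNA from a cloned cDNA, but the record does not say that the plasmid is intended for this. Whether the insert is a full-length cDNA, its size, and whether it carries any tags or mutations are likewise not given, and no feature table is available to confirm the layout of the construct.

According to the associated publication title, porcupine encodes a putative multitransmembrane protein involved in processing of Wingless, the fly Wnt-family signalling ligand. The plasmid therefore serves as a source of the fly porcupine sequence for work on Wingless/Wnt signalling and segment polarity, for example as a template for subcloning or sequencing. No eukaryotic promoter, reporter or selectable marker for use in fly or cultured cells is recorded, so it is best regarded as a bacterial cloning-vector clone of the gene rather than a characterised expression construct.
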