>Addgene plasmid #37377 | porcupine | addgene partial sequence | sequence record 51435 | SP6 5'-ATTTAGGTGACACTATAG-3'
GCTCAACTTTGGGACCTGCACCCCCCCCCCCGATATTGCGCGGTATATTCTTTGCAAATAATTCCAAGTC
CTCGGATTTCCGGGTTTTTCCTTGATTCCCCCGGATTGTATTGGCTTTGGGCGGCCGGCGATGGACTACC
AGTACTTCGAGGAGGAATCGGACTACATTGATCTGGACGAAGAGGAGGAGGATGACGACGTGGTGACAGC
CGGCAGCTTGGACCACAGATTTGGGCAGCCAAACGGCGAGGAGGACTATTATTTCGGCGGGGACGATGTG
GAGGAGGAGCTGGTGGTAGATGGACACGGTGTCCTGGAGCTGGCCGGGCGCCTACTCNAGAGCCTGCAGA
GCTGCGTGCAGCCATCTGTGCTGCAGGTCATGCAGTATGTGGCGCCCATGCTGCTCCTCTGCCTCCTGTG
CCGCCTGCTGTGCCTCCTCTACTCGCAGCGCANACGTCTCACCAGCCTGGCACCGCTGCACTTGTTCCAC
TTCGCCTGCGGCTTGATTATACTGCAGATCACGGTGGGCTACCGACTGCTCCTACTGCTCCTGCTGGCCG
CCGTGGGCTACCTGCTGCTCCAGCTATTGCGACTGGGACGAAGAGGAGCTCAAGTTCTGGCCGTTCTAAC
CGTGGGCAGCCAGTTCCTGTACGAACTGCTCATTTGGCGGCGGCGCAGTGACTGGCCACAGCTGCGCGGC
ATCCAGATGGTGGTCAATATGAAGCTTATCTCGCTGGGCTTC
